>Addgene plasmid #146757 | pGEX-6P-1-HsSmg6_1-207-EBM1mut_K | depositor full sequence | sequence record 289203 | Full Sequence
ACGTTATCGACTGCACGGTGCACCAATGCTTCTGGCGTCAGGCAGCCATCGGAAGCTGTGGTATGGCTGT
GCAGGTCGTAAATCACTGCATAATTCGTGTCGCTCAAGGCGCACTCCCGTTCTGGATAATGTTTTTTGCG
CCGACATCATAACGGTTCTGGCAAATATTCTGAAATGAGCTGTTGACAATTAATCATCGGCTCGTATAAT
GTGTGGAATTGTGAGCGGATAACAATTTCACACAGGAAACAGTATTCATGTCCCCTATACTAGGTTATTG
GAAAATTAAGGGCCTTGTGCAACCCACTCGACTTCTTTTGGAATATCTTGAAGAAAAATATGAAGAGCAT
TTGTATGAGCGCGATGAAGGTGATAAATGGCGAAACAAAAAGTTTGAATTGGGTTTGGAGTTTCCCAATC
TTCCTTATTATATTGATGGTGATGTTAAATTAACACAGTCTATGGCCATCATACGTTATATAGCTGACAA
GCACAACATGTTGGGTGGTTGTCCAAAAGAGCGTGCAGAGATTTCAATGCTTGAAGGAGCGGTTTTGGAT
ATTAGATACGGTGTTTCGAGAATTGCATATAGTAAAGACTTTGAAACTCTCAAAGTTGATTTTCTTAGCA
AGCTACCTGAAATGCTGAAAATGTTCGAAGATCGTTTATGTCATAAAACATATTTAAATGGTGATCATGT
AACCCATCCTGACTTCATGTTGTATGACGCTCTTGATGTTGTTTTATACATGGACCCAATGTGCCTGGAT
GCGTTCCCAAAATTAGTTTGTTTTAAAAAACGTATTGAAGCTATCCCACAAATTGATAAGTACTTGAAAT
CCAGCAAGTATATAGCATGGCCTTTGCAGGGCTGGCAAGCCACGTTTGGTGGTGGCGACCATCCTCCAAA
ATCGGATCTGGAAGTTCTGTTCCAGGGGCCCCTGGGATCCCCGGAATTGATGGCGGAAGGGCTGGAGCGT
GTGCGGATCTCCGCGTCGGAGCTGCGCGGGATCCTGGCTACTCTGGCCCCGCAGGCCGGGAGCAGAGAAA
ACATGAAGGAATTAAAGGAGGCCAGGCCGCGCAAAGATAACAGGGAACCAGATCTGGAAATCGAAAAGCC
TGGCCTTTCTCGGCTAAGGAACAAGCCCAAAATCAAGGAACCCCCTGGGAGTGAGGAATTCAAAGATGAA
ATTGTTAATGACCGAGATTGCTCTGCTGTTGAAAATGGTACACAGCCCGTTAAAGATGTCTGCAAGGAAC
TGAACAACCAAGAGCAGAATGGTCCTATAGACCCAGAAAATAATCGGGGACAAGAATCCTTTCCTAGGAC
TGCTGGACAAGAGGATCGTAGTCTAAAAATTATCAAAAGAACAAAGAAACCCGACCTGCAGATCTATCAG
CCTGGACGACGTTTGCAGACTGTTAGCAAAGAATCCGCCAGTCGGGTGGAGGAGGAAGAAGTCCTCAACC
AGGTAGAACAACTGAGAGTAGAGGAAGATGAGTGTAGGGGAAATGTTGCGAAGGAGGAAGTTGCGAATAA
ACCAGACAGGGCCGAGATAGAAAAGAGCCCAGGTGGTGGGTAGCTCGAGCGGCCGCATCGTGACTGACTG
ACGATCTGCCTCGCGCGTTTCGGTGATGACGGTGAAAACCTCTGACACATGCAGCTCCCGGAGACGGTCA
CAGCTTGTCTGTAAGCGGATGCCGGGAGCAGACAAGCCCGTCAGGGCGCGTCAGCGGGTGTTGGCGGGTG
TCGGGGCGCAGCCATGACCCAGTCACGTAGCGATAGCGGAGTGTATAATTCTTGAAGACGAAAGGGCCTC
GTGATACGCCTATTTTTATAGGTTAATGTCATGATAATAATGGTTTCTTAGACGTCAGGTGGCACTTTTC
GGGGAAATGTGCGCGGAACCCCTATTTGTTTATTTTTCTAAATACATTCAAATATGTATCCGCTCATGAG
ACAATAACCCTGATAAATGCTTCAATAATATTGAAAAAGGAAGAGTATGAGTATTCAACATTTCCGTGTC
GCCCTTATTCCCTTTTTTGCGGCATTTTGCCTTCCTGTTTTTGCTCACCCAGAAACGCTGGTGAAAGTAA
AAGATGCTGAAGATCAGTTGGGTGCACGAGTGGGTTACATCGAACTGGATCTCAACAGCGGTAAGATCCT
TGAGAGTTTTCGCCCCGAAGAACGTTTTCCAATGATGAGCACTTTTAAAGTTCTGCTATGTGGCGCGGTA
TTATCCCGTGTTGACGCCGGGCAAGAGCAACTCGGTCGCCGCATACACTATTCTCAGAATGACTTGGTTG
AGTACTCACCAGTCACAGAAAAGCATCTTACGGATGGCATGACAGTAAGAGAATTATGCAGTGCTGCCAT
AACCATGAGTGATAACACTGCGGCCAACTTACTTCTGACAACGATCGGAGGACCGAAGGAGCTAACCGCT
TTTTTGCACAACATGGGGGATCATGTAACTCGCCTTGATCGTTGGGAACCGGAGCTGAATGAAGCCATAC
CAAACGACGAGCGTGACACCACGATGCCTGCAGCAATGGCAACAACGTTGCGCAAACTATTAACTGGCGA
ACTACTTACTCTAGCTTCCCGGCAACAATTAATAGACTGGATGGAGGCGGATAAAGTTGCAGGACCACTT
CTGCGCTCGGCCCTTCCGGCTGGCTGGTTTATTGCTGATAAATCTGGAGCCGGTGAGCGTGGGTCTCGCG
GTATCATTGCAGCACTGGGGCCAGATGGTAAGCCCTCCCGTATCGTAGTTATCTACACGACGGGGAGTCA
GGCAACTATGGATGAACGAAATAGACAGATCGCTGAGATAGGTGCCTCACTGATTAAGCATTGGTAACTG
TCAGACCAAGTTTACTCATATATACTTTAGATTGATTTAAAACTTCATTTTTAATTTAAAAGGATCTAGG
TGAAGATCCTTTTTGATAATCTCATGACCAAAATCCCTTAACGTGAGTTTTCGTTCCACTGAGCGTCAGA
CCCCGTAGAAAAGATCAAAGGATCTTCTTGAGATCCTTTTTTTCTGCGCGTAATCTGCTGCTTGCAAACA
AAAAAACCACCGCTACCAGCGGTGGTTTGTTTGCCGGATCAAGAGCTACCAACTCTTTTTCCGAAGGTAA
CTGGCTTCAGCAGAGCGCAGATACCAAATACTGTCCTTCTAGTGTAGCCGTAGTTAGGCCACCACTTCAA
GAACTCTGTAGCACCGCCTACATACCTCGCTCTGCTAATCCTGTTACCAGTGGCTGCTGCCAGTGGCGAT
AAGTCGTGTCTTACCGGGTTGGACTCAAGACGATAGTTACCGGATAAGGCGCAGCGGTCGGGCTGAACGG
GGGGTTCGTGCACACAGCCCAGCTTGGAGCGAACGACCTACACCGAACTGAGATACCTACAGCGTGAGCT
ATGAGAAAGCGCCACGCTTCCCGAAGGGAGAAAGGCGGACAGGTATCCGGTAAGCGGCAGGGTCGGAACA
GGAGAGCGCACGAGGGAGCTTCCAGGGGGAAACGCCTGGTATCTTTATAGTCCTGTCGGGTTTCGCCACC
TCTGACTTGAGCGTCGATTTTTGTGATGCTCGTCAGGGGGGCGGAGCCTATGGAAAAACGCCAGCAACGC
GGCCTTTTTACGGTTCCTGGCCTTTTGCTGGCCTTTTGCTCACATGTTCTTTCCTGCGTTATCCCCTGAT
TCTGTGGATAACCGTATTACCGCCTTTGAGTGAGCTGATACCGCTCGCCGCAGCCGAACGACCGAGCGCA
GCGAGTCAGTGAGCGAGGAAGCGGAAGAGCGCCTGATGCGGTATTTTCTCCTTACGCATCTGTGCGGTAT
TTCACACCGCATAAATTCCGACACCATCGAATGGTGCAAAACCTTTCGCGGTATGGCATGATAGCGCCCG
GAAGAGAGTCAATTCAGGGTGGTGAATGTGAAACCAGTAACGTTATACGATGTCGCAGAGTATGCCGGTG
TCTCTTATCAGACCGTTTCCCGCGTGGTGAACCAGGCCAGCCACGTTTCTGCGAAAACGCGGGAAAAAGT
GGAAGCGGCGATGGCGGAGCTGAATTACATTCCCAACCGCGTGGCACAACAACTGGCGGGCAAACAGTCG
TTGCTGATTGGCGTTGCCACCTCCAGTCTGGCCCTGCACGCGCCGTCGCAAATTGTCGCGGCGATTAAAT
CTCGCGCCGATCAACTGGGTGCCAGCGTGGTGGTGTCGATGGTAGAACGAAGCGGCGTCGAAGCCTGTAA
AGCGGCGGTGCACAATCTTCTCGCGCAACGCGTCAGTGGGCTGATCATTAACTATCCGCTGGATGACCAG
GATGCCATTGCTGTGGAAGCTGCCTGCACTAATGTTCCGGCGTTATTTCTTGATGTCTCTGACCAGACAC
CCATCAACAGTATTATTTTCTCCCATGAAGACGGTACGCGACTGGGCGTGGAGCATCTGGTCGCATTGGG
TCACCAGCAAATCGCGCTGTTAGCGGGCCCATTAAGTTCTGTCTCGGCGCGTCTGCGTCTGGCTGGCTGG
CATAAATATCTCACTCGCAATCAAATTCAGCCGATAGCGGAACGGGAAGGCGACTGGAGTGCCATGTCCG
GTTTTCAACAAACCATGCAAATGCTGAATGAGGGCATCGTTCCCACTGCGATGCTGGTTGCCAACGATCA
GATGGCGCTGGGCGCAATGCGCGCCATTACCGAGTCCGGGCTGCGCGTTGGTGCGGATATCTCGGTAGTG
GGATACGACGATACCGAAGACAGCTCATGTTATATCCCGCCGTCAACCACCATCAAACAGGATTTTCGCC
TGCTGGGGCAAACCAGCGTGGACCGCTTGCTGCAACTCTCTCAGGGCCAGGCGGTGAAGGGCAATCAGCT
GTTGCCCGTCTCACTGGTGAAAAGAAAAACCACCCTGGCGCCCAATACGCAAACCGCCTCTCCCCGCGCG
TTGGCCGATTCATTAATGCAGCTGGCACGACAGGTTTCCCGACTGGAAAGCGGGCAGTGAGCGCAACGCA
ATTAATGTGAGTTAGCTCACTCATTAGGCACCCCAGGCTTTACACTTTATGCTTCCGGCTCGTATGTTGT
GTGGAATTGTGAGCGGATAACAATTTCACACAGGAAACAGCTATGACCATGATTACGGATTCACTGGCCG
TCGTTTTACAACGTCGTGACTGGGAAAACCCTGGCGTTACCCAACTTAATCGCCTTGCAGCACATCCCCC
TTTCGCCAGCTGGCGTAATAGCGAAGAGGCCCGCACCGATCGCCCTTCCCAACAGTTGCGCAGCCTGAAT
GGCGAATGGCGCTTTGCCTGGTTTCCGGCACCAGAAGCGGTGCCGGAAAGCTGGCTGGAGTGCGATCTTC
CTGAGGCCGATACTGTCGTCGTCCCCTCAAACTGGCAGATGCACGGTTACGATGCGCCCATCTACACCAA
CGTAACCTATCCCATTACGGTCAATCCGCCGTTTGTTCCCACGGAGAATCCGACGGGTTGTTACTCGCTC
ACATTTAATGTTGATGAAAGCTGGCTACAGGAAGGCCAGACGCGAATTATTTTTGATGGCGTTGGAATT
Features (pLannotate 1.2.2; 17 found; start..end, strand, type, name):
      6..107     -  CDS            yciV (fragment): RNAAM_ECOLI - Also known as trpH From Escherichia coli (strain K12).
    183..211     +  promoter       tac promoter: strong E. coli promoter; hybrid between the trp and lac UV5 promoters
    219..235     +  protein_bind   lac operator: The lac repressor binds to the lac operator to inhibit transcription in E. coli. This inhibition can be relieved by adding lactose or isopropyl-β-D-thiogalactopyranoside (IPTG). lac repressor encoded by lacI
    258..911     +  CDS            GST26_SCHJA: Experimental evidence at protein level: Swiss-Prot protein existence level 1. GST isoenzymes appear to play a central role in the parasite detoxification system. Other functions are also suspected including a role in increasing the solubility of haematin in the parasite gut. From Schistosoma japonicum (Blood fluke).
    960..1580    +  CDS            SMG6 (fragment): EST1A_HUMAN - Also known as C17orf31, EST1A, KIAA0732. Experimental evidence at protein level: Swiss-Prot protein existence level 1. Plays a role in nonsense-mediated mRNA decay (PubMed:18974281, PubMed:19060897, PubMed:20930030, PubMed:17053788). Is thought to provide a link to the mRNA degradation machinery as it has endonuclease activity required to initiate NMD, and to serve as an adapter for UPF1 to protein phosphatase 2A (PP2A), thereby triggering UPF1 dephosphorylation (PubMed:18974281, PubMed:19060897, PubMed:20930030, PubMed:17053788). Degrades single-stranded RNA (ssRNA), but not ssD
   1616..1655    +  CDS            rop (fragment): Rop protein, which maintains plasmids at low copy number; rop
   1757..1797    +  misc_feature   bom (fragment): basis of mobility region from pBR322
   1902..2006    +  promoter       AmpR promoter: bla
   2007..2867    +  CDS            AmpR: β-lactamase; bla; confers resistance to ampicillin, carbenicillin, and related antibiotics
   3038..3626    +  rep_origin     ori: high-copy-number ColE1/pMB1/pBR322/pUC origin of replication
   3812..3863    -  misc_feature   bom (fragment): basis of mobility region from pBR322
   3870..3947    +  promoter       lacIq promoter: lacI (mutant); In the lacIq allele, a single base change in the promoter boosts expression of the lacI gene about 10-fold.
   3948..5030    +  CDS            lacI: lac repressor; lacI; The lac repressor binds to the lac operator to inhibit transcription in E. coli. This inhibition can be relieved by adding lactose or isopropyl-β-D-thiogalactopyranoside (IPTG).
   5043..5064    +  protein_bind   CAP binding site: CAP binding activates transcription in the presence of cAMP. E. coli catabolite activator protein
   5079..5109    +  promoter       lac promoter: promoter for the E. coli lac operon
   5117..5133    +  protein_bind   lac operator: The lac repressor binds to the lac operator to inhibit transcription in E. coli. This inhibition can be relieved by adding lactose or isopropyl-β-D-thiogalactopyranoside (IPTG). lac repressor encoded by lacI
   5153..5326    +  CDS            lacZα: LacZα fragment of β-galactosidase; lacZ fragment
