[The description below was written by a language model from this plasmid's Addgene catalogue record and pLannotate feature annotations shown in this document.]
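Description:
pGEX-6P-1-HsSmg6_1-207-EBM1mut_K is a bacterial expression plasmid of about 5.6 kb, built on the pGEX-6P-1 backbone, for producing an N-terminal fragment of human SMG6 as a glutathione S-transferase fusion in E. coli. It replicates from a ColE1/pMB1-family origin and is selected with ampicillin through the β-lactamase gene (AmpR) and its own promoter. The catalogue lists it as low copy, although the annotation software labels the origin generically as high copy. Only short fragments of rop and the pBR322 bom region are detected. These, along with a leftover lac promoter/lacZα segment downstream of lacI, are backbone remnants rather than functional parts of the expression unit.

Expression is driven by the hybrid tac promoter, followed by a lac operator. The plasmid carries its own lacI gene under the lacIq promoter, so transcription is held off by lac repressor until it is induced with IPTG. The open reading frame begins with Schistosoma japonicum GST and continues after a short linker into the SMG6 fragment, which covers residues 1–207. In pGEX-6P vectors this linker normally encodes a PreScission protease site for removing the tag, but the feature table does not annotate it. The name indicates that the first EJC-binding motif (EBM1) is mutated, though the record does not specify the exact substitutions. It notes only one silent change relative to the NCBI reference transcript.

SMG6 is an endonuclease that acts in nonsense-mediated mRNA decay, and the associated study concerns its binding to the exon junction complex through two conserved EBMs. This construct therefore probably supplies purified GST-tagged mutant protein for glutathione-affinity purification and pull-down or binding assays, to test how EBM1 contributes to that interaction.
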