Addgene plasmid #146757: pGEX-6P-1-HsSmg6_1-207-EBM1mut_K
Purpose: Bacterial Expression of HsSmg6_1-207-EBM1mut
Depositing lab: Elisa Izaurralde. Depositing organization: Max Planck Institute for Developmental Biology. Publication: SMG6 interacts with the exon junction complex via two conserved EJC-binding motifs (EBMs) required for nonsense-mediated mRNA decay. Kashima I, Jonas S, Jayachandran U, Buchwald G, Conti E, Lupas AN, Izaurralde E. Genes Dev. 2010 Nov 1. 24(21):2440-50. 10.1101/gad.604610 PubMed 20930030.
Backbone
  Vector backbone: pGEX-6P-1
  Vector type: Bacterial Expression
Growth in bacteria
  Bacterial resistance: Ampicillin, 100 μg/mL
  Growth temperature: 37°C
  Growth strain: DH5alpha
  Copy number: Low Copy
Gene/Insert
  Gene/Insert name: HsSmg6_1-207-EBM1mut
  Species: H. sapiens (human)
  Mutation: one silent mutation compared to the sequence given by NCBI: NM_017575.
  Entrez Gene: SMG6 (a.k.a. C17orf31, EST1A, SMG-6, hSMG5/7a)
  Cloning method: Unknown
Terms and licenses: Academic/Nonprofit Terms; Industry Terms: Not Available to Industry
Depositor comments: Plasmids from this collection were made available to the research community and donated after the lab closed. Please note that the sequence provided by the depositing laboratory may be theoretical/predicted or based on Sanger sequencing results. There may be discrepancies between sequencing results obtained by Addgene and the depositor sequence. If an Addgene verified sequence is not available, please contact before placing your order to request that our lab fully sequence the plasmid.
How to cite: pGEX-6P-1-HsSmg6_1-207-EBM1mut_K was a gift from Elisa Izaurralde (Addgene plasmid # 146757 ; http://n2t.net/addgene:146757 ; RRID:Addgene_146757)
